>Addgene plasmid #160216 | pI4-MTU-DO-HPH | depositor full sequence | sequence record 310230 | pI4-MTU-DO-HPH sequence 6379 bps
CCCTTTCAGGCGCGCCGGTGTTGCATTAGTATCGCCGTGGATGAAGATGAAGGTGGAATAGACGTTACCC
ATAGATACCCGAATGAGTATCTGATTGAGGATTTTTGACTTACTTACTTCTTCGAGATACACTACTCTGC
CGAAATTTCGGACTGGAATGCGTCAAAGTGAATCCACTTTGCAGGAAAACGCAGGAAAAACGGATTCGAA
AACGCAACAAAAAAAAAAAAATTATACATAATAAAATTTGAATCAAAGCAACAAGTTCACGAATCCATTA
AAGCAGTCAGAATCCAGGAAAAAAAAGAAACAGAGCCAGAAAAAAGGCAGCAACGAATCACAACCACAGC
GTATTGCGTCAGTGGAAATTAATTACCTTGGTATTTCCAATGCTGTGTACAACCAAAATTTCCACATAGT
TAGTTGATTCGCATTTCCCTGGTAACCGCCCTCGGCAACCTCCCTCGGAAACTTCCCTCCAGAGTAACTT
CCCCCAGAGTTATAGAGATATAGAGTTATAGTAGAGATATAGAGCTATAGATAGATTGATTCTTGTTGTA
GCATTTATTCCGTTAAACTTCTGCGGCTAATTTTGCCTAGCTTGGCCTTTTTTTTTTGTTTTTCGAGCTT
TCAAAGACAAATGGACATTCTTACATAATATATTATCATATACACCGAGATCGGTGGGTCAGAGCCTGTA
GGGATGGACATTTTCCTTCTAGACTCGCCTTCCAGACCTTTTTTTGGTTTGTTTCTCTCTCCGTGGAACT
CGCTTTCTTTTTCGCCGGTGATCTCGAAACGTAATCGATATGTATTCCATTCCATTCGCTATTTTTTTTG
TTCCATAAACCATGTTCTTATGAACAGAATTCGCATCTAGACTGATGAGACGAACGTGAGACCGAAAGTG
AAACGTGATTTCATGCGTCATTTTGAACATTTTGTAAATCTTATTTAATAATGTGTGCGGCAATTCACAT
TTAATTTATGAATGTTTTCTTAACATCGCGGCAACTCAAGAAACGGCAGGTTCGGATCTTAGCTACTAGA
GAAAGAGGAGAAATACTAGATGCGTAAAGGCGAAGAGCTGTTCACTGGTGTCGTCCCTATTCTGGTGGAA
CTGGATGGTGATGTCAACGGTCATAAGTTTTCCGTGCGTGGCGAGGGTGAAGGTGACGCAACTAATGGTA
AACTGACGCTGAAGTTCATCTGTACTACTGGTAAACTGCCGGTTCCTTGGCCGACTCTGGTAACGACGCT
GACTTATGGTGTTCAGTGCTTTGCTCGTTATCCGGACCATATGAAGCAGCATGACTTCTTCAAGTCCGCC
ATGCCGGAAGGCTATGTGCAGGAACGCACGATTTCCTTTAAGGATGACGGCACGTACAAAACGCGTGCGG
AAGTGAAATTTGAAGGCGATACCCTGGTAAACCGCATTGAGCTGAAAGGCATTGACTTTAAAGAGGACGG
CAATATCCTGGGCCATAAGCTGGAATACAATTTTAACAGCCACAATGTTTACATCACCGCCGATAAACAA
AAAAATGGCATTAAAGCGAATTTTAAAATTCGCCACAACGTGGAGGATGGCAGCGTGCAGCTGGCTGATC
ACTACCAGCAAAACACTCCAATCGGTGATGGTCCTGTTCTGCTGCCAGACAATCACTATCTGAGCACGCA
AAGCGTTCTGTCTAAAGATCCGAACGAGAAACGCGATCATATGGTTCTGCTGGAGTTCGTAACCGCAGCG
GGCATCACGCATGGTATGGATGAACTGTACAAATGACCAGGCATCAAATAAAACGAAAGGCTCAGTCGAA
AGACTGGGCCTTTCGTTTTATCTGTTGTTTGTCGGTGAACGCTCTCTACTAGAGTCACACTGGCTCACCT
TCGGGTGGGCCTTTCTGCGTTTATAGGTCTCAGCTGGAAATCTGCTCGTCAGTGGTGCTCACACTGACGA
ATCATGTACAGATCATACCGATGACTGCCTGGCGACTCACAACTAAGCAAGACAGCCGGAACCAGCGCCG
GCGAACACCACTGCATATATGGCATATCACAACAGTCCACGTCTCAAGCAGTTACAGAGATGTTACGAAC
CACTAGTGCACTGCAGTACAGTTTAGCTTGCCTCGTCCCCGCCGGGTCACCCGGCCAGCGACATGGAGGC
CCAGAATACCCTCCTTGACAGTCTTGACGTGCGCAGCTCAGGGGCATGATGTGACTGTCGCCCGTACATT
TAGCCCATACATCCCCATGTATAATCATTTGCATCCATACATTTTGATGGCCGCACGGCGCGAAGCAAAA
ATTACGGCTCCTCGCTCCAGACCTGCGAGCAGGGAAACGCTCCCCTCACAGACGCGTTGAATTGTCCCCA
CGCCGCGCCCCTGTAGAGAAATATAAAAGGTTAGGATTTGCCACTGAGGTTCTTCTTTCATATACTTCCT
TTTAAAATCTTGCTAGGATACAGTTCTCACATCACATCCGAACATAAACAAAAATGGGTAAAAAGCCTGA
ACTCACCGCGACGTCTGTCGAGAAGTTTCTGATCGAAAAGTTCGACAGCGTGTCCGACCTGATGCAGCTC
TCGGAGGGCGAAGAATCTCGTGCTTTCAGCTTCGATGTAGGAGGGCGTGGATATGTCCTGCGGGTAAATA
GCTGCGCCGATGGTTTCTACAAAGATCGTTATGTTTATCGGCACTTTGCATCGGCCGCGCTCCCGATTCC
GGAAGTGCTTGACATTGGGGAATTTAGCGAGAGCCTGACCTATTGCATCTCCCGCCGTGCACAGGGTGTC
ACGTTGCAAGACCTGCCTGAAACCGAACTGCCCGCTGTTCTGCAACCGGTCGCGGAGGCCATGGATGCGA
TCGCTGCGGCCGATCTTAGCCAGACGAGCGGGTTCGGCCCATTCGGACCGCAAGGAATCGGTCAATACAC
TACATGGCGTGATTTCATATGCGCGATTGCTGATCCCCATGTGTATCACTGGCAAACTGTGATGGACGAC
ACCGTCAGTGCGTCCGTCGCGCAGGCTCTCGATGAGCTGATGCTTTGGGCCGAGGACTGCCCCGAAGTCC
GGCACCTCGTGCACGCGGATTTCGGCTCCAACAATGTCCTGACGGACAATGGCCGCATAACAGCGGTCAT
TGACTGGAGCGAGGCGATGTTCGGGGATTCCCAATACGAGGTCGCCAACATCTTCTTCTGGAGGCCGTGG
TTGGCTTGTATGGAGCAGCAGACGCGCTACTTCGAGCGGAGGCATCCGGAGCTTGCAGGATCGCCGCGGC
TCCGGGCGTATATGCTCCGCATTGGTCTTGACCAACTCTATCAGAGCTTGGTTGACGGCAATTTCGATGA
TGCAGCTTGGGCGCAGGGTCGATGCGACGCAATCGTCCGATCCGGAGCCGGGACTGTCGGGCGTACACAA
ATCGCCCGCAGAAGCGCGGCCGTCTGGACCGATGGCTGTGTAGAAGTACTCGCCGATAGTGGAAACCGAC
GCCCCAGCACTCGTCCGAGGGCAAAGGAATAAAGTAACTGACAATAAAAAGATTCTTGTTTTCAAGAACT
TGTCATTTGTATAGTTTTTTTATATTGTAGTTGTTCTATTTTAATCAAATGTTAGCGTGATTTATATTTT
TTTTCGCCTCGACATCATCTGCCCAGATGCGAAGTTAAGTGCGCAGAAAGTAATATCATGCGTCAATCGT
ATGTGAATGCTGGTCGCTATACTGGAGTTTCACAATGGAGGGAGTGAAATCTAAAAGTGGAAAAAAAAAG
GGGAGGCGAAAAACAAAAAAAAAAAAAAGAACGAACCGAACTATGTCCACAGGAGCAGAAGCAGAAGCTG
CGGCAGCAGCTTCTGCGGCTTTGAAAGAGGAAACGCGTAGATGAAAGAATGATCCAAGCCCGGCTTTCCC
TCTGTGCGCGGATTGTTATTTTTTTAGACTTATTTCTATGTTTGTTTTGGACCTAATATAACTTAGTCAT
GAATCCTGGTTGACTCGCGCGCATCTTTTTCCACTCTGCGATGATTCACAGTGCAGCGTGCAGCTCAGCT
CCAGCAGCAGTACCAGCGGCAGCTCCAACAGTGGAGCCTTCCTTTCACGAACGGAATAGAAACAGGAAGG
AAAAAAATAGACCAACAAGAGGACCCATCCGCGACTTCTAATTTTTGGCGCATGAACCGCGCTGTTCTAC
CCGCCCGTCCGTCCTCATCCCTCCCCCCCAGGAAAACAGGAAATTGGGAAACCTAGGTGCGTGCATTTTC
GTTTTGGGCGATGATTGACAATGAGACTTAGTCCGCTTGGTTGGGTTTCGTTTCAAAAACAAGGTTTGGA
AGAAGATCTTGGGAGAGAAAGACCGAGAGATCTTGACCAGGGCGAAGACGACCAGTAGCTTTTGGTATAG
CCGGGATAAGCTTCAGGCACCCTAGGGTTGTATAAGAGTTGTATGCAAGGATGTGCGCAAGGGTTTCTGA
AGCAGGATGGAAATGTGGTGTGTTTTTTTGTAGAGCAATTGCCTTAAAGTCGGGGATTACGCCGAGACAG
CAGCTTGACGGTTCCGTGGTAATATGTGTCCGGCAACAGGCGCGCCTCAGCCGACCGAGCGGCCGCGTGT
TACAACCAATTAACCAATTCTGATTAGAAAAACTCATCGAGCATCAAATGAAACTGCAATTTATTCATAT
CAGGATTATCAATACCATATTTTTGAAAAAGCCGTTTCTGTAATGAAGGAGAAAACTCACCGAGGCAGTT
CCATAGGATGGCAAGATCCTGGTATCGGTCTGCGATTCCGACTCGTCCAACATCAATACAACCTATTAAT
TTCCCCTCGTCAAAAATAAGGTTATCAAGTGAGAAATCACCATGAGTGACGACTGAATCCGGTGAGAATG
GCAAAAGCTTATGCATTTCTTTCCAGACTTGTTCAACAGGCCAGCCATTACGCTCGTCATCAAAATCACT
CGCATCAACCAAACCGTTATTCATTCGTGATTGCGCCTGAGCGAGGCGAAATACGCGATCGCTGTTAAAA
GGACAATTACAAACAGGAATCGAATGCAACCGGCGCAGGAACACTGCCAGCGCATCAACAATATTTTCAC
CTGAATCAGGATATTCTTCTAATACCTGGAATGCTGTTTTCCCGGGGATCGCAGTGGTGAGTAACCATGC
ATCATCAGGAGTACGGATAAAATGCTTGATGGTCGGAAGAGGCATAAATTCCGTCAGCCAGTTTAGTCTG
ACCATCTCATCTGTAACATCATTGGCAACGCTACCTTTGCCATGTTTCAGAAACAACTCTGGCGCATCGG
GCTTCCCATACAATCGATAGATTGTCGCACCTGATTGCCCGACATTATCGCGAGCCCATTTATACCCATA
TAAATCAGCATCCATGTTGGAATTTAATCGCGGCCTGGAGCAAGACGTTTCCCGTTGAATATGGCTCATA
ACACCCCTTGTATTACTGTTTATGTAAGCAGACAGTTTTATTGTTCATGATGATATATTTTTATCTTGTG
CAATGTAACATCAGAGATTTTGAGACACAACGTGGCTTTGTTGAATAAATCGAACTTTTGCTGAGTTGAA
GGATCAGTCATGACCAAAATCCCTTAACGTGAGTTTTCGTTCCACTGAGCGTCAGACCCCGTAGAAAAGA
TCAAAGGATCTTCTTGAGATCCTTTTTTTCTGCGCGTAATCTGCTGCTTGCAAACAAAAAAACCACCGCT
ACCAGCGGTGGTTTGTTTGCCGGATCAAGAGCTACCAACTCTTTTTCCGAAGGTAACTGGCTTCAGCAGA
GCGCAGATACCAAATACTGTTCTTCTAGTGTAGCCGTAGTTAGGCCACCACTTCAAGAACTCTGTAGCAC
CGCCTACATACCTCGCTCTGCTAATCCTGTTACCAGTGGCTGCTGCCAGTGGCGATAAGTCGTGTCTTAC
CGGGTTGGACTCAAGACGATAGTTACCGGATAAGGCGCAGCGGTCGGGCTGAACGGGGGGTTCGTGCACA
CAGCCCAGCTTGGAGCGAACGACCTACACCGAACTGAGATACCTACAGCGTGAGCTATGAGAAAGCGCCA
CGCTTCCCGAAGGGAGAAAGGCGGACAGGTATCCGGTAAGCGGCAGGGTCGGAACAGGAGAGCGCACGAG
GGAGCTTCCAGGGGGAAACGCCTGGTATCTTTATAGTCCTGTCGGGTTTCGCCACCTCTGACTTGAGCGT
CGATTTTTGTGATGCTCGTCAGGGGGGCGGAGCCTATGGAAAAACGCCAGCAACGCGGCCTTTTTACGGT
TCCTGGCCTTTTGCTGGCCTTTTGCTCACATGTTCTTTCCTGCGTTATCCCCTGATTCTGTGGATAACCG
TGCGGCCGC
Features (pLannotate 1.2.2; 7 found; start..end, strand, type, name):
   1070..1783    +  CDS            superfolder GFP: GFP variant that folds robustly even when fused to poorly folded proteins (Pédelacq et al., 2006)
   1795..1866    +  terminator     rrnB T1 terminator: transcription terminator T1 from the E. coli rrnB gene
   1882..1909    +  terminator     T7Te terminator: phage T7 early transcription terminator
   2160..3734    +  gene           hphMX6: yeast selectable marker conferring hygromycin resistance
   3537..3734    +  terminator     TEF terminator: Ashbya gossypii TEF terminator
   4644..5459    -  CDS            KanR: aminoglycoside phosphotransferase; aph(3')-Ia; confers resistance to kanamycin in bacteria or G418 (Geneticin®) in eukaryotes
   5684..6272    +  rep_origin     ori: high-copy-number ColE1/pMB1/pBR322/pUC origin of replication
