>Addgene plasmid #160216 | pI4-MTU-DO-HPH | addgene full sequence | sequence record 318013 | Addgene NGS Result
TCGCCTTCCAGACCTTTTTTTGGTTTGTTTCTCTCTCCGTGGAACTCGCTTTCTTTTTCGCCGGTGATCT
CGAAACGTAATCGATATGTATTCCATTCCATTCGCTATTTTTTTTGTTCCATAAACCATGTTCTTATGAA
CAGAATTCGCATCTAGACTGATGAGACGAACGTGAGACCGAAAGTGAAACGTGATTTCATGCGTCATTTT
GAACATTTTGTAAATCTTATTTAATAATGTGTGCGGCAATTCACATTTAATTTATGAATGTTTTCTTAAC
ATCGCGGCAACTCAAGAAACGGCAGGTTCGGATCTTAGCTACTAGAGAAAGAGGAGAAATACTAGATGCG
TAAAGGCGAAGAGCTGTTCACTGGTGTCGTCCCTATTCTGGTGGAACTGGATGGTGATGTCAACGGTCAT
AAGTTTTCCGTGCGTGGCGAGGGTGAAGGTGACGCAACTAATGGTAAACTGACGCTGAAGTTCATCTGTA
CTACTGGTAAACTGCCGGTTCCTTGGCCGACTCTGGTAACGACGCTGACTTATGGTGTTCAGTGCTTTGC
TCGTTATCCGGACCATATGAAGCAGCATGACTTCTTCAAGTCCGCCATGCCGGAAGGCTATGTGCAGGAA
CGCACGATTTCCTTTAAGGATGACGGCACGTACAAAACGCGTGCGGAAGTGAAATTTGAAGGCGATACCC
TGGTAAACCGCATTGAGCTGAAAGGCATTGACTTTAAAGAGGACGGCAATATCCTGGGCCATAAGCTGGA
ATACAATTTTAACAGCCACAATGTTTACATCACCGCCGATAAACAAAAAAATGGCATTAAAGCGAATTTT
AAAATTCGCCACAACGTGGAGGATGGCAGCGTGCAGCTGGCTGATCACTACCAGCAAAACACTCCAATCG
GTGATGGTCCTGTTCTGCTGCCAGACAATCACTATCTGAGCACGCAAAGCGTTCTGTCTAAAGATCCGAA
CGAGAAACGCGATCATATGGTTCTGCTGGAGTTCGTAACCGCAGCGGGCATCACGCATGGTATGGATGAA
CTGTACAAATGACCAGGCATCAAATAAAACGAAAGGCTCAGTCGAAAGACTGGGCCTTTCGTTTTATCTG
TTGTTTGTCGGTGAACGCTCTCTACTAGAGTCACACTGGCTCACCTTCGGGTGGGCCTTTCTGCGTTTAT
AGGTCTCAGCTGGAAATCTGCTCGTCAGTGGTGCTCACACTGACGAATCATGTACAGATCATACCGATGA
CTGCCTGGCGACTCACAACTAAGCAAGACAGCCGGAACCAGCGCCGGCGAACACCACTGCATATATGGCA
TATCACAACAGTCCACGTCTCAAGCAGTTACAGAGATGTTACGAACCACTAGTGCACTGCAGTACAGTTT
AGCTTGCCTCGTCCCCGCCGGGTCACCCGGCCAGCGACATGGAGGCCCAGAATACCCTCCTTGACAGTCT
TGACGTGCGCAGCTCAGGGGCATGATGTGACTGTCGCCCGTACATTTAGCCCATACATCCCCATGTATAA
TCATTTGCATCCATACATTTTGATGGCCGCACGGCGCGAAGCAAAAATTACGGCTCCTCGCTCCAGACCT
GCGAGCAGGGAAACGCTCCCCTCACAGACGCGTTGAATTGTCCCCACGCCGCGCCCCTGTAGAGAAATAT
AAAAGGTTAGGATTTGCCACTGAGGTTCTTCTTTCATATACTTCCTTTTAAAATCTTGCTAGGATACAGT
TCTCACATCACATCCGAACATAAACAAAAATGGGTAAAAAGCCTGAACTCACCGCGACGTCTGTCGAGAA
GTTTCTGATCGAAAAGTTCGACAGCGTGTCCGACCTGATGCAGCTCTCGGAGGGCGAAGAATCTCGTGCT
TTCAGCTTCGATGTAGGAGGGCGTGGATATGTCCTGCGGGTAAATAGCTGCGCCGATGGTTTCTACAAAG
ATCGTTATGTTTATCGGCACTTTGCATCGGCCGCGCTCCCGATTCCGGAAGTGCTTGACATTGGGGAATT
TAGCGAGAGCCTGACCTATTGCATCTCCCGCCGTGCACAGGGTGTCACGTTGCAAGACCTGCCTGAAACC
GAACTGCCCGCTGTTCTGCAACCGGTCGCGGAGGCCATGGATGCGATCGCTGCGGCCGATCTTAGCCAGA
CGAGCGGGTTCGGCCCATTCGGACCGCAAGGAATCGGTCAATACACTACATGGCGTGATTTCATATGCGC
GATTGCTGATCCCCATGTGTATCACTGGCAAACTGTGATGGACGACACCGTCAGTGCGTCCGTCGCGCAG
GCTCTCGATGAGCTGATGCTTTGGGCCGAGGACTGCCCCGAAGTCCGGCACCTCGTGCACGCGGATTTCG
GCTCCAACAATGTCCTGACGGACAATGGCCGCATAACAGCGGTCATTGACTGGAGCGAGGCGATGTTCGG
GGATTCCCAATACGAGGTCGCCAACATCTTCTTCTGGAGGCCGTGGTTGGCTTGTATGGAGCAGCAGACG
CGCTACTTCGAGCGGAGGCATCCGGAGCTTGCAGGATCGCCGCGGCTCCGGGCGTATATGCTCCGCATTG
GTCTTGACCAACTCTATCAGAGCTTGGTTGACGGCAATTTCGATGATGCAGCTTGGGCGCAGGGTCGATG
CGACGCAATCGTCCGATCCGGAGCCGGGACTGTCGGGCGTACACAAATCGCCCGCAGAAGCGCGGCCGTC
TGGACCGATGGCTGTGTAGAAGTACTCGCCGATAGTGGAAACCGACGCCCCAGCACTCGTCCGAGGGCAA
AGGAATAAAGTAACTGACAATAAAAAGATTCTTGTTTTCAAGAACTTGTCATTTGTATAGTTTTTTTATA
TTGTAGTTGTTCTATTTTAATCAAATGTTAGCGTGATTTATATTTTTTTTCGCCTCGACATCATCTGCCC
AGATGCGAAGTTAAGTGCGCAGAAAGTAATATCATGCGTCAATCGTATGTGAATGCTGGTCGCTATACTG
GAGTTTCACAATGGAGGGAGTGAAATCTAAAAGTGGAAAAAAAAAGGGGAGGCGAAAAACAAAAAAAAAA
AAAAGAACGAACCGAACTATGTCCACAGGAGCAGAAGCAGAAGCTGCGGCAGCAGCTTCTGCGGCTTTGA
AAGAGGAAACGCGTAGATGAAAGAATGATCCAAGCCCGGCTTTCCCTCTGTGCGCGGATTGTTATTTTTT
TAGACTTATTTCTATGTTTGTTTTGGACCTAATATAACTTAGTCATGAATCCTGGTTGACTCGCGCGCAT
CTTTTTCCACTCTGCGATGATTCACAGTGCAGCGTGCAGCTCAGCTCCAGCAGCAGTACCAGCGGCAGCT
CCAACAGTGGAGCCTTCCTTTCACGAACGGAATAGAAACAGGAAGGAAAAAAATAGACCAACAAGAGGAC
CCATCCGCGACTTCTAATTTTTGGCGCATGAACCGCGCTGTTCTACCCGCCCGTCCGTCCTCATCCCTCC
CCCCCAGGAAAACAGGAAATTGGGAAACCTAGGTGCGTGCATTTTCGTTTTGGGCGATGATTGACAATGA
GACTTAGTCCGCTTGGTTGGGTTTCGTTTCAAAAACAAGGTTTGGAAGAAGATCTTGGGAGAGAAAGACC
GAGAGATCTTGACCAGGGCGAAGACGACCAGTAGCTTTTGGTATAGCCGGGATAAGCTTCAGGCACCCTA
GGGTTGTATAAGAGTTGTATGCAAGGATGTGCGCAAGGGTTTCTGAAGCAGGATGGAAATGTGGTGTGTT
TTTTTGTAGAGCAATTGCCTTAAAGTCGGGGATTACGCCGAGACAGCAGCTTGACGGTTCCGTGGTAATA
TGTGTCCGGCAACTTGGCGCGCCTCAGCCGAGCGGCCGCGTGTTACAACCAATTAACCAATTCTGATTAG
AAAAACTCATCGAGCATCAAATGAAACTGCAATTTATTCATATCAGGATTATCAATACCATATTTTTGAA
AAAGCCGTTTCTGTAATGAAGGAGAAAACTCACCGAGGCAGTTCCATAGGATGGCAAGATCCTGGTATCG
GTCTGCGATTCCGACTCGTCCAACATCAATACAACCTATTAATTTCCCCTCGTCAAAAATAAGGTTATCA
AGTGAGAAATCACCATGAGTGACGACTGAATCCGGTGAGAATGGCAAAAGCTTATGCATTTCTTTCCAGA
CTTGTTCAACAGGCCAGCCATTACGCTCGTCATCAAAATCACTCGCATCAACCAAACCGTTATTCATTCG
TGATTGCGCCTGAGCGAGGCGAAATACGCGATCGCTGTTAAAAGGACAATTACAAACAGGAATCGAATGC
AACCGGCGCAGGAACACTGCCAGCGCATCAACAATATTTTCACCTGAATCAGGATATTCTTCTAATACCT
GGAATGCTGTTTTCCCGGGGATCGCAGTGGTGAGTAACCATGCATCATCAGGAGTACGGATAAAATGCTT
GATGGTCGGAAGAGGCATAAATTCCGTCAGCCAGTTTAGTCTGACCATCTCATCTGTAACATCATTGGCA
ACGCTACCTTTGCCATGTTTCAGAAACAACTCTGGCGCATCGGGCTTCCCATACAATCGATAGATTGTCG
CACCTGATTGCCCGACATTATCGCGAGCCCATTTATACCCATATAAATCAGCATCCATGTTGGAATTTAA
TCGCGGCCTGGAGCAAGACGTTTCCCGTTGAATATGGCTCATAACACCCCTTGTATTACTGTTTATGTAA
GCAGACAGTTTTATTGTTCATGATGATATATTTTTATCTTGTGCAATGTAACATCAGAGATTTTGAGACA
CAACGTGGCTTTGTTGAATAAATCGAACTTTTGCTGAGTTGAAGGATCAGTCATGACCAAAATCCCTTAA
CGTGAGTTTTCGTTCCACTGAGCGTCAGACCCCGTAGAAAAGATCAAAGGATCTTCTTGAGATCCTTTTT
TTCTGCGCGTAATCTGCTGCTTGCAAACAAAAAAACCACCGCTACCAGCGGTGGTTTGTTTGCCGGATCA
AGAGCTACCAACTCTTTTTCCGAAGGTAACTGGCTTCAGCAGAGCGCAGATACCAAATACTGTTCTTCTA
GTGTAGCCGTAGTTAGGCCACCACTTCAAGAACTCTGTAGCACCGCCTACATACCTCGCTCTGCTAATCC
TGTTACCAGTGGCTGCTGCCAGTGGCGATAAGTCGTGTCTTACCGGGTTGGACTCAAGACGATAGTTACC
GGATAAGGCGCAGCGGTCGGGCTGAACGGGGGGTTCGTGCACACAGCCCAGCTTGGAGCGAACGACCTAC
ACCGAACTGAGATACCTACAGCGTGAGCTATGAGAAAGCGCCACGCTTCCCGAAGGGAGAAAGGCGGACA
GGTATCCGGTAAGCGGCAGGGTCGGAACAGGAGAGCGCACGAGGGAGCTTCCAGGGGGAAACGCCTGGTA
TCTTTATAGTCCTGTCGGGTTTCGCCACCTCTGACTTGAGCGTCGATTTTTGTGATGCTCGTCAGGGGGG
CGGAGCCTATGGAAAAACGCCAGCAACGCGGCCTTTTTACGGTTCCTGGCCTTTTGCTGGCCTTTTGCTC
ACATGTTCTTTCCTGCGTTATCCCCTGATTCTGTGGATAACCGTGCGGCCGCCCCTTTCAGGCGCGCCGG
TGTTGCATTAGTATCGCCGTGGATGAAGATGAAGGTGGAATAGACGTTACCCATAGATACCCGAATGAGT
ATCTGATTGAGGATTTTTGACTTACTTACTTCTTCGAGATACACTACTCTGCCGAAATTTCGGACTGGAA
TGCGTCAAAGTGAATCCACTTTGCAGGAAAACGCAGGAAAAACGGATTCGAAAACGCAACAAAAAAAAAA
AAATTATACATAATAAAATTTGAATCAAAGCAACAAGTTCACGAATCCATTAAAGCAGTCAGAATCCAGG
AAAAAAAAGAAACAGAGCCAGAAAAAAGGCAGCAACGAATCACAACCACAGCGTATTGCGTCAGTGGAAA
TTAATTACCTTGGTATTTCCAATGCTGTGTACAACCAAAATTTCCACATAGTTAGTTGATTCGCATTTCC
CTGGTAACCGCCCTCGGCAACCTCCCTCGGAAACTTCCCTCCAGAGTAACTTCCCCCAGAGTTATAGAGA
TATAGAGTTATAGTAGAGATATAGAGCTATAGATAGATTGATTCTTGTTGTAGCATTTATTCCGTTAAAC
TTCTGCGGCTAATTTTGCCTAGCTTGGCCTTTTTTTTTTGTTTTTCGAGCTTTCAAAGACAAATGGACAT
TCTTACATAATATATTATCATATACACCGAGATCGGTGGGTCAGAGCCTGTAGGGATGGACATTTTCCTT
CTAGAC
Features (pLannotate 1.2.2; 7 found; start..end, strand, type, name):
    346..1059    +  CDS            superfolder GFP: GFP variant that folds robustly even when fused to poorly folded proteins (Pédelacq et al., 2006)
   1071..1142    +  terminator     rrnB T1 terminator: transcription terminator T1 from the E. coli rrnB gene
   1158..1185    +  terminator     T7Te terminator: phage T7 early transcription terminator
   1436..3010    +  gene           hphMX6: yeast selectable marker conferring hygromycin resistance
   2813..3010    +  terminator     TEF terminator: Ashbya gossypii TEF terminator
   3917..4732    -  CDS            KanR: aminoglycoside phosphotransferase; aph(3')-Ia; confers resistance to kanamycin in bacteria or G418 (Geneticin®) in eukaryotes
   4957..5545    +  rep_origin     ori: high-copy-number ColE1/pMB1/pBR322/pUC origin of replication
