[The description below was written by a language model from this plasmid's Addgene catalogue record and pLannotate feature annotations shown in this document.]
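Description:
pI4-MTU-DO-HPH is an empty integrative backbone for the yeast Kluyveromyces marxianus, assembled from MoClo Yeast Toolkit parts together with the depositing lab's own homology arms that direct recombination to a chromosomal locus designated integration site I4. It carries no annotated yeast replication origin, consistent with a design that is maintained in yeast only after insertion into the genome. In E. coli it is propagated as a high-copy plasmid from a ColE1/pUC-type origin and selected with kanamycin through the aph(3')-Ia gene.

The annotated payload has two parts. The first is a superfolder GFP coding sequence followed by the bacterial rrnB T1 and T7Te terminators. In Yeast Toolkit style vectors, such a bacterial GFP unit normally serves as a dropout placeholder that is replaced by the assembled transcription unit(s) during Golden Gate cloning, so that correct clones appear as non-fluorescent colonies. The "DO" in the name fits this reading, although the record does not say so explicitly. The second part is the hphMX6 cassette, ending in the Ashbya gossypii TEF terminator, which provides hygromycin resistance for selecting yeast integrants. No promoter for a gene of interest is listed, as expected for an empty backbone, and the homology arms themselves are not picked up by the automated annotation.

Two full sequence records, one from the depositor and one from repository sequencing, are almost the same length (about 6.4 kb) and show the same seven features in the same order, differing only in their start coordinate. Both are longer than the catalogued backbone size of 5353 bp. The vector was deposited with work on engineering K. marxianus as a chassis for producing aromatic compounds, where it serves to place expression cassettes stably at the I4 site.
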