Addgene plasmid #160216: pI4-MTU-DO-HPH
Purpose: (Empty Backbone) Integrative vector for K. marxianus, targeting integration site I4 described in (Rajkumar et al.,2019). Hygromycin selection
Depositing lab: John Morrissey. Depositing organization: University College Cork. Publication: Rational engineering of Kluyveromyces marxianus to create a chassis for the production of aromatic products. Rajkumar AS, Morrissey JP. Microb Cell Fact. 2020 Nov 11;19(1):207. doi: 10.1186/s12934-020-01461-7. PubMed 33176787.
Backbone
  Vector backbone: Constructed from MoClo Yeast Toolkit (Kit # 1000000061) and own yeast homology arms (Addgene plasmids 125033 and 125066)
  Backbone manufacturer: Partially Addgene
  Backbone size (bp): 5353
  Vector type: Yeast Expression ; Kluyveromyces marxianus
  Promoter: n/a
  Selectable markers: Hygromycin
Growth in bacteria
  Bacterial resistance: Kanamycin, 50 μg/mL
  Growth temperature: 37°C
  Growth strain: DH5alpha
  Copy number: High Copy
Gene/Insert
  Sequencing primers: 5′ tttgctggccttttgctc; 3′ tattctgggcctccatgtc
Terms and licenses: Academic/Nonprofit Terms; Industry Terms: Not Available to Industry
How to cite: pI4-MTU-DO-HPH was a gift from John Morrissey (Addgene plasmid # 160216 ; http://n2t.net/addgene:160216 ; RRID:Addgene_160216)
